>Addgene plasmid #35360 | pBbB7k-GFP | depositor full sequence | sequence record 43027 | pBbB7k-GFP sequence 4795 bps
GACGTCCTCACTGCCCGCTTTCCAGTCGGGAAACCTGTCGTGCCAGCTGCATTAATGAATCGGCCAACGC
GCGGGGAGAGGCGGTTTGCGTATTGGGCGCCAGGGTGGTTTTTCTTTTCACCAGTGAGACGGGCAACAGC
TGATTGCCCTTCACCGCCTGGCCCTGAGAGAGTTGCAGCAAGCGGTCCACGCTGGTTTGCCCCAGCAGGC
GAAAATCCTGTTTGATGGTGGTTAACGGCGGGATATAACATGAGCTGTCTTCGGTATCGTCGTATCCCAC
TACCGAGATGTCCGCACCAACGCGCAGCCCGGACTCGGTAATGGCGCGCATTGCGCCCAGCGCCATCTGA
TCGTTGGCAACCAGCATCGCAGTGGGAACGATGCCCTCATTCAGCATTTGCATGGTTTGTTGAAAACCGG
ACATGGCACTCCAGTCGCCTTCCCGTTCCGCTATCGGCTGAATTTGATTGCGAGTGAGATATTTATGCCA
GCCAGCCAGACGCAGACGCGCCGAGACAGAACTTAATGGGCCCGCTAACAGCGCGATTTGCTGGTGACCC
AATGCGACCAGATGCTCCACGCCCAGTCGCGTACCGTCTTCATGGGAGAAAATAATACTGTTGATGGGTG
TCTGGTCAGAGACATCAAGAAATAACGCCGGAACATTAGTGCAGGCAGCTTCCACAGCAATGGCATCCTG
GTCATCCAGCGGATAGTTAATGATCAGCCCACTGACGCGTTGCGCGAGAAGATTGTGCACCGCCGCTTTA
CAGGCTTCGACGCCGCTTCGTTCTACCATCGACACCACCACGCTGGCACCCAGTTGATCGGCGCGAGATT
TAATCGCCGCGACAATTTGCGACGGCGCGTGCAGGGCCAGACTGGAGGTGGCAACGCCAATCAGCAACGA
CTGTTTGCCCGCCAGTTGTTGTGCCACGCGGTTGGGAATGTAATTCAGCTCCGCCATCGCCGCTTCCACT
TTTTCCCGCGTTTTCGCAGAAACGTGGCTGGCCTGGTTCACCACGCGGGAAACGGTCTGATAAGAGACAC
CGGCATACTCTGCGACATCGTATAACGTTACTGGTTTCACATTCACCACCCTGAATTGACTCTCTTCCGG
GCGCTATCATGCCATACCGCGAAAGGTTTTGCGCCATTCGATGGTGTCCGGGATCTCGACGCTCTCCCTT
ATGCGACTCCTGCATTAGGAAGCAGCCCAGTAGTAGGTTGAGGCCGTTGAGCACCGCCGCCGCAAGGAAT
GGTGCATGCAAGGAGATGGCGCCCAACAGTCCCCCGGCCACGGGGCCTGCCACCATACCCACGCCGAAAC
AAGCGCTCATGAGCCCGAAGTGGCGAGCCCGATCTTCCCCATCGGTGATGTCGGCGATATAGGCGCCAGC
AACCGCACCTGTGGCGCCGGTGATGCCGGCCACGATGCGTCCGGCGTAGAGGATCGAGATCGATCTCGAT
CCCGCGAAATTAATACGACTCACTATAGGGGAATTGTGAGCGGATAACAATTTCAGAATTCAAAAGATCT
TTTAAGAAGGAGATATACATATGAGTAAAGGAGAAGAACTTTTCACTGGAGTTGTCCCAATTCTTGTTGA
ATTAGATGGTGATGTTAATGGGCACAAATTTTCTGTCAGTGGAGAGGGTGAAGGTGATGCAACATACGGA
AAACTTACCCTTAAATTTATTTGCACTACTGGAAAACTACCTGTTCCGTGGCCAACACTTGTCACTACTT
TCTCTTATGGTGTTCAATGCTTTTCCCGTTATCCGGATCACATGAAACGGCATGACTTTTTCAAGAGTGC
CATGCCCGAAGGTTATGTACAGGAACGCACTATATCTTTCAAAGATGACGGGAACTACAAGACGCGTGCT
GAAGTCAAGTTTGAAGGTGATACCCTTGTTAATCGTATCGAGTTAAAAGGTATTGATTTTAAAGAAGATG
GAAACATTCTCGGACACAAACTGGAGTACAACTATAACTCACACAATGTATACATCACGGCAGACAAACA
AAAGAATGGAATCAAAGCTAACTTCAAAATTCGCCACAACATTGAAGATGGCTCCGTTCAACTAGCAGAC
CATTATCAACAAAATACTCCAATTGGCGATGGCCCTGTCCTTTTACCAGACAACCATTACCTGTCCACAC
AATCTGCCCTTTCGAAAGATCCCAACGAAAAGCGTGACCACATGGTCCTTCTTGAGTTTGTAACTGCTGC
TGGGATTACACATGGCATGGATGAGCTCTACAAATAAGGATCCAAACTCGAGTAAGGATCTCCAGGCATC
AAATAAAACGAAAGGCTCAGTCGAAAGACTGGGCCTTTCGTTTTATCTGTTGTTTGTCGGTGAACGCTCT
CTACTAGAGTCACACTGGCTCACCTTCGGGTGGGCCTTTCTGCGTTTATACCTAGGCTACAGCCGATAGT
CTGGAACAGCGCACTTACGGGTTGCTGCGCAACCCAAGTGCTACCGGCGCGGCAGCGTGACCCGTGTCGG
CGGCTCCAACGGCTCGCCATCGTCCAGAAAACACGGCTCATCGGGCATCGGCAGGCGCTGCTGCCCGCGC
CGTTCCCATTCCTCCGTTTCGGTCAAGGCTGGCAGGTCTGGTTCCATGCCCGGAATGCCGGGCTGGCTGG
GCGGCTCCTCGCCGGGGCCGGTCGGTAGTTGCTGCTCGCCCGGATACAGGGTCGGGATGCGGCGCAGGTC
GCCATGCCCCAACAGCGATTCGTCCTGGTCGTCGTGATCAACCACCACGGCGGCACTGAACACCGACAGG
CGCAACTGGTCGCGGGGCTGGCCCCACGCCACGCGGTCATTGACCACGTAGGCCAACACGGTGCCGGGGC
CGTTGAGCTTCACGACGGAGATCCAGCGCTCGGCCACCAAGTCCTTGACTGCGTATTGGACCGTCCGCAA
AGAACGTCCGATGAGCTTGGAAAGTGTCTTCTGGCTGACCACCACGGCGTTCTGGTGGCCCATCTGCGCC
ACGAGGTGATGCAGCAGCATTGCCGCCGTGGGTTTCCTCGCAATAAGCCCGGCCCACGCCTCATGCGCTT
TGCGTTCCGTTTGCACCCAGTGACCGGGCTTGTTCTTGGCTTGAATGCCGATTTCTCTGGACTGCGTGGC
CATGCTTATCTCCATGCGGTAGGGGTGCCGCACGGTTGCGGCACCATGCGCAATCAGCTGCAACTTTTCG
GCAGCGCGACAACAATTATGCGTTGCGTAAAAGTGGCAGTCAATTACAGATTTTCTTTAACCTACGCAAT
GAGCTATTGCGGGGGGTGCCGCAATGAGCTGTTGCGTACCCCCCTTTTTTAAGTTGTTGATTTTTAAGTC
TTTCGCATTTCGCCCTATATCTAGTTCTTTGGTGCCCAAAGAAGGGCACCCCTGCGGGGTTCCCCCACGC
CTTCGGCGCGGCTCCCCCTCCGGCAAAAAGTGGCCCCTCCGGGGCTTGTTGATCGACTGCGCGGCCTTCG
GCCTTGCCCAAGGTGGCGCTGCCCCCTTGGAACCCCCGCACTCGCCGCCGTGAGGCTCGGGGGGCAGGCG
GGCGGGCTTCGCCCTTCGACTGCCCCCACTCGCATAGGCTTGGGTCGTTCCAGGCGCGTCAAGGCCAAGC
CGCTGCGCGGTCGCTGCGCGAGCCTTGACCCGCCTTCCACTTGGTGTCCAACCGGCAAGCGAAGCGCGCA
GGCCGCAGGCCGGAGGCACTAGTGCTTGGATTCTCACCAATAAAAAACGCCCGGCGGCAACCGAGCGTTC
TGAACAAATCCAGATGGAGTTCTGAGGTCATTACTGGATCTATCAACAGGAGTCCAAGCGAGCTCTCGAA
CCCCAGAGTCCCGCTCAGAAGAACTCGTCAAGAAGGCGATAGAAGGCGATGCGCTGCGAATCGGGAGCGG
CGATACCGTAAAGCACGAGGAAGCGGTCAGCCCATTCGCCGCCAAGCTCTTCAGCAATATCACGGGTAGC
CAACGCTATGTCCTGATAGCGGTCCGCCACACCCAGCCGGCCACAGTCGATGAATCCAGAAAAGCGGCCA
TTTTCCACCATGATATTCGGCAAGCAGGCATCGCCATGGGTCACGACGAGATCCTCGCCGTCGGGCATGC
GCGCCTTGAGCCTGGCGAACAGTTCGGCTGGCGCGAGCCCCTGATGCTCTTCGTCCAGATCATCCTGATC
GACAAGACCGGCTTCCATCCGAGTACGTGCTCGCTCGATGCGATGTTTCGCTTGGTGGTCGAATGGGCAG
GTAGCCGGATCAAGCGTATGCAGCCGCCGCATTGCATCAGCCATGATGGATACTTTCTCGGCAGGAGCAA
GGTGAGATGACAGGAGATCCTGCCCCGGCACTTCGCCCAATAGCAGCCAGTCCCTTCCCGCTTCAGTGAC
AACGTCGAGCACAGCTGCGCAAGGAACGCCCGTCGTGGCCAGCCACGATAGCCGCGCTGCCTCGTCCTGC
AGTTCATTCAGGGCACCGGACAGGTCGGTCTTGACAAAAAGAACCGGGCGCCCCTGCGCTGACAGCCGGA
ACACGGCGGCATCAGAGCAGCCGATTGTCTGTTGTGCCCAGTCATAGCCGAATAGCCTCTCCACCCAAGC
GGCCGGAGAACCTGCGTGCAATCCATCTTGTTCAATCATGCGAAACGATCCTCATCCTGTCTCTTGATCA
GATCATGATCCCCTGCGCCATCAGATCCTTGGCGGCAAGAAAGCCATCCAGTTTACTTTGCAGGGCTTCC
CAACCTTACCAGAGGGCGCCCCAGCTGGCAATTCC
Features (pLannotate 1.2.2; 13 found; start..end, strand, type, name):
      8..1090    -  CDS            lacI: lac repressor; lacI; The lac repressor binds to the lac operator to inhibit transcription in E. coli. This inhibition can be relieved by adding lactose or isopropyl-β-D-thiogalactopyranoside (IPTG).
   1091..1168    -  promoter       lacI promoter: lacI
   1176..1455    -  CDS            TcR (fragment): tetracycline efflux protein; tet; confers resistance to tetracycline
   1481..1499    +  promoter       T7 promoter: promoter for bacteriophage T7 RNA polymerase
   1504..1520    +  protein_bind   lac operator: The lac repressor binds to the lac operator to inhibit transcription in E. coli. This inhibition can be relieved by adding lactose or isopropyl-β-D-thiogalactopyranoside (IPTG). lac repressor encoded by lacI
   1561..2274    +  CDS            &alpha;GFP: &alpha;GFP is a basic (constitutively fluorescent) long stokes shift fluorescent protein published in 1996, derived from Aequorea victoria.
   2310..2381    +  terminator     rrnB T1 terminator: transcription terminator T1 from the E. coli rrnB gene
   2397..2424    +  terminator     T7Te terminator: phage T7 early transcription terminator
   2491..3153    -  CDS            pBBR1 Rep: replication protein for the broad-host-range plasmid pBBR1 from Bordetella bronchiseptica
   3154..3727    -  rep_origin     pBBR1 oriV (fragment): replication origin of the broad-host-range plasmid pBBR1 from Bordetella bronchiseptica; requires the pBBR1 Rep protein for replication
   3740..3834    -  terminator     lambda t0 terminator: transcription terminator from phage lambda
   3868..4659    -  CDS            neo: KKA2_KLEPN - Also known as kan, nptII. Experimental evidence at protein level: Swiss-Prot protein existence level 1. Resistance to kanamycin, neomycin, paromomycin, ribostamycin, butirosin and gentamicin B. From Klebsiella pneumoniae.
   4691..12      -  CDS            tnpA (fragment) (across the origin): TN5P_ECOLX - Also known as tnp. Experimental evidence at protein level: Swiss-Prot protein existence level 1. Mediates transposition of transposon Tn5 by a 'cut and paste' mechanism. First, the monomeric transposase binds the 19 bp inverted DNA repeats flanking the transposon. Then, dimerization of the DNA- bound transposase creates a synaptic DNA complex. After nicking of the first DNA strand, excision of the transposon proceeds through a series of intermediates. The transposase then mediates the insertion of the transposon at a new site by strand transfer. The activity of the wild- type tran
