[The description below was written by a language model from this plasmid's Addgene catalogue record and pLannotate feature annotations shown in this document.]
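Description:
pBbB7k-GFP is a bacterial expression plasmid from the BglBrick (pBb) family of modular synthetic-biology vectors, in which origin, promoter system and resistance marker are combined as interchangeable parts. In this member the plasmid replicates from the broad-host-range pBBR1 origin, with the oriV fragment accompanied by the pBBR1 Rep protein gene that it requires. The record lists it as low copy. Selection is by kanamycin, conferred by the Tn5-derived neo (nptII) gene, which is followed by a lambda t0 terminator. The full sequence is 4,795 nt, consistent with a 4,078 bp backbone carrying a 717 bp insert.

The payload is a GFP coding sequence, annotated as an Aequorea victoria-derived variant, placed under a T7 promoter immediately followed by a lac operator. A divergently oriented lacI gene with its own promoter supplies lac repressor, so transcription is held off until IPTG or lactose is added, and it also depends on a host that provides T7 RNA polymerase. Transcription of the reporter is stopped by tandem rrnB T1 and T7Te terminators, which insulates the cassette from the replication module downstream. The short tetracycline-resistance fragment between the lacI promoter and the T7 promoter, and the Tn5 transposase fragment spanning the sequence origin, appear to be non-functional remnants of source DNA rather than working parts.

With GFP as the reporter, the construct serves as a reference for characterising expression from this particular origin, promoter and marker combination. It can also act as a starting vector in which GFP is replaced by a gene of interest using restriction-enzyme cloning.
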