Addgene plasmid #35360: pBbB7k-GFP
Depositing lab: Jay Keasling. Depositing organization: University of California, Berkeley. Publication: BglBrick vectors and datasheets: A synthetic biology platform for gene expression. Lee TS, Krupa RA, Zhang F, Hajimorad M, Holtz WJ, Prasad N, Lee SK, Keasling JD. J Biol Eng. 2011 Sep 20;5:12. 10.1186/1754-1611-5-12 PubMed 21933410.
Backbone
  Vector backbone: pBb
  Backbone size w/o insert (bp): 4078
  Vector type: Bacterial Expression, Synthetic Biology
Growth in bacteria
  Bacterial resistance: Kanamycin, 50 μg/mL
  Growth temperature: 37°C
  Growth strain: DH5alpha
  Copy number: Low Copy
Gene/Insert
  Gene/Insert name: GFP (alt name: JBEI Part ID: JPUB_000126)
  Species: Synthetic
  Insert size (bp): 717
  Promoter: T7
  Cloning method: Restriction Enzyme
  Sequencing primers: 5′ GFP-R; 3′ GFP-F
Terms and licenses: Academic/Nonprofit Terms; Industry Terms: Not Available to Industry
Depositor comments: JBEI Part ID: JPUB_000126; Origin: BBR1
How to cite: pBbB7k-GFP was a gift from Jay Keasling (Addgene plasmid # 35360 ; http://n2t.net/addgene:35360 ; RRID:Addgene_35360)
