>Addgene plasmid #35360 | pBbB7k-GFP | addgene partial sequence | sequence record 43721 | GFP-F 5'-GGTCCTTCTTGAGTTTGTAAC-3'
TCGAGTAAGGATCTCCAGGCATCAAATAAAACGAAAGGCTCAGTCGAAAGACTGGGCCTTTCGTTTTATC
TGTTGTTTGTCGGTGAACGCTCTCTACTAGAGTCACACTGGCTCACCTTCGGGTGGGCCTTTCTGCGTTT
ATACCTAGGCTACAGCCGATAGTCTGGAACAGCGCACTTACGGGTTGCTGCGCAACCCAAGTGCTACCGG
CGCGGCAGCGTGACCCGTGTCGGCGGCTCCAACGGCTCGCCATCGTCCAGAAAACACGGCTCATCGGGCA
TCGGCAGGCGCTGCTGCCCGCGCCGTTCCCATTCCTCCGTTTCGGTCAAGGCTGGCAGGTCTGGTTCCAT
GCCCGGAATGCCGGGCTGGCTGGGCGGCTCCTCGCCGGGGCCGGTCGGTAGTTGCTGCTCGCCCGGATAC
AGGGTCGGGATGCGGCGCAGGTCGCCATGCCCCAACAGCGATTCGTCCTGGTCGTCGTGATCAACCACCA
CGGCGGCACTGAACACCGACAGGCGCAACTGGTCGCGGGGCTGGCCCCACGCCACGCGGTCATTGACCAC
GTAGGCCAACACGGTGCCGGGGCCGTTGAGCTTCACGACGGAGATCCAGCGCTCGGCCACCAAGTCCTTG
ACTGCGTATTGGACCGTCCGCAAAGAACGTCCGATGAGCTTGGAAAGTGTCTTCTGGCTGACCACCACGG
CGTTCTGGTGGCCCATCTGCGCCACGAGGTGATGCAGCAGCATTGCCGCCGTGGGTTTCCTCGCAATAAG
CCCGGCCCACGCCTCATGCGCTTTGCGTT
