>Addgene plasmid #35360 | pBbB7k-GFP | addgene partial sequence | sequence record 43722 | GFP-R 5'-CCATCTAATTCAACAAGAATTGGGACAAC-3'
TCTCCTTTACTCATATGTATATCTCCTTCTTAAAAGATCTTTTGAATTCTGAAATTGTTATCCGCTCACA
ATTCCCCTATAGTGAGTCGTATTAATTTCGCGGGATCGAGATCGATCTCGATCCTCTACGCCGGACGCAT
CGTGGCCGGCATCACCGGCGCCACAGGTGCGGTTGCTGGCGCCTATATCGCCGACATCACCGATGGGGAA
GATCGGGCTCGCCACTTCGGGCTCATGAGCGCTTGTTTCGGCGTGGGTATGGTGGCAGGCCCCGTGGCCG
GGGGACTGTTGGGCGCCATCTCCTTGCATGCACCATTCCTTGCGGCGGCGGTGCTCAACGGCCTCAACCT
ACTACTGGGCTGCTTCCTAATGCAGGAGTCGCATAAGGGAGAGCGTCGAGATCCCGGACACCATCGAATG
GCGCAAAACCTTTCGCGGTATGGCATGATAGCGCCCGGAAGAGAGTCAATTCAGGGTGGTGAATGTGAAA
CCAGTAACGTTATACGATGTCGCAGAGTATGCCGGTGTCTCTTATCAGACCGTTTCCCGCGTGGTGAACC
AGGCCAGCCACGTTTCTGCGAAAACGCGGGAAAAAGTGGAAGCGGCGATGGCGGAGCTGAATTACATTCC
CAACCGCGTGGCACAACAACTGGCGGGCAAACAGTCGTTGCTGATTGGCGTTGCCACCTCCAGTCTGGCC
CTGCACGCGCCGTCGCAAATTGTCGCGGCGATTAAATCTCGCGCCGATCAACTGGGTGCCAGCGTGGTGG
TGTCGATGGTAGAACGAAGCGGCGTCGAAGCCTGTAAAGCGGCGGTGCACAATCTTCTCGCGCAACGCGT
CAGTGGGCTGATCATTAAC
